>Addgene plasmid #206103 | cacna2d1 pcDNA3 | addgene full sequence | sequence record 415385 | Addgene NGS Result
GGTGTGGAAAGTCCCCAGGCTCCCCAGCAGGCAGAAGTATGCAAAGCATGCATCTCAATTAGTCAGCAAC
CAGGTGTGGAAAGTCCCCAGGCTCCCCAGCAGGCAGAAGTATGCAAAGCATGCATCTCAATTAGTCAGCA
ACCATAGTCCCGCCCCTAACTCCGCCCATCCCGCCCCTAACTCCGCCCAGTTCCGCCCATTCTCCGCCCC
ATGGCTGACTAATTTTTTTTATTTATGCAGAGGCCGAGGCCGCCTCTGCCTCTGAGCTATTCCAGAAGTA
GTGAGGAGGCTTTTTTGGAGGCCTAGGCTTTTGCAAAAAGCTCCCGGGAGCTTGTATATCCATTTTCGGA
TCTGATCAAGAGACAGGATGAGGATCGTTTCGCATGATTGAACAAGATGGATTGCACGCAGGTTCTCCGG
CCGCTTGGGTGGAGAGGCTATTCGGCTATGACTGGGCACAACAGACAATCGGCTGCTCTGATGCCGCCGT
GTTCCGGCTGTCAGCGCAGGGGCGCCCGGTTCTTTTTGTCAAGACCGACCTGTCCGGTGCCCTGAATGAA
CTGCAGGACGAGGCAGCGCGGCTATCGTGGCTGGCCACGACGGGCGTTCCTTGCGCAGCTGTGCTCGACG
TTGTCACTGAAGCGGGAAGGGACTGGCTGCTATTGGGCGAAGTGCCGGGGCAGGATCTCCTGTCATCTCA
CCTTGCTCCTGCCGAGAAAGTATCCATCATGGCTGATGCAATGCGGCGGCTGCATACGCTTGATCCGGCT
ACCTGCCCATTCGACCACCAAGCGAAACATCGCATCGAGCGAGCACGTACTCGGATGGAAGCCGGTCTTG
TCGATCAGGATGATCTGGACGAAGAGCATCAGGGGCTCGCGCCAGCCGAACTGTTCGCCAGGCTCAAGGC
GCGCATGCCCGACGGCGAGGATCTCGTCGTGACCCATGGCGATGCCTGCTTGCCGAATATCATGGTGGAA
AATGGCCGCTTTTCTGGATTCATCGACTGTGGCCGGCTGGGTGTGGCGGACCGCTATCAGGACATAGCGT
TGGCTACCCGTGATATTGCTGAAGAGCTTGGCGGCGAATGGGCTGACCGCTTCCTCGTGCTTTACGGTAT
CGCCGCTCCCGATTCGCAGCGCATCGCCTTCTATCGCCTTCTTGACGAGTTCTTCTGAGCGGGACTCTGG
GGTTCGAAATGACCGACCAAGCGACGCCCAACCTGCCATCACGAGATTTCGATTCCACCGCCGCCTTCTA
TGAAAGGTTGGGCTTCGGAATCGTTTTCCGGGACGCCGGCTGGATGATCCTCCAGCGCGGGGATCTCATG
CTGGAGTTCTTCGCCCACCCCAACTTGTTTATTGCAGCTTATAATGGTTACAAATAAAGCAATAGCATCA
CAAATTTCACAAATAAAGCATTTTTTTCACTGCATTCTAGTTGTGGTTTGTCCAAACTCATCAATGTATC
TTATCATGTCTGTATACCGTCGACCTCTAGCTAGAGCTTGGCGTAATCATGGTCATAGCTGTTTCCTGTG
TGAAATTGTTATCCGCTCACAATTCCACACAACATACGAGCCGGAAGCATAAAGTGTAAAGCCTGGGGTG
CCTAATGAGTGAGCTAACTCACATTAATTGCGTTGCGCTCACTGCCCGCTTTCCAGTCGGGAAACCTGTC
GTGCCAGCTGCATTAATGAATCGGCCAACGCGCGGGGAGAGGCGGTTTGCGTATTGGGCGCTCTTCCGCT
TCCTCGCTCACTGACTCGCTGCGCTCGGTCGTTCGGCTGCGGCGAGCGGTATCAGCTCACTCAAAGGCGG
TAATACGGTTATCCACAGAATCAGGGGATAACGCAGGAAAGAACATGTGAGCAAAAGGCCAGCAAAAGGC
CAGGAACCGTAAAAAGGCCGCGTTGCTGGCGTTTTTCCATAGGCTCCGCCCCCCTGACGAGCATCACAAA
AATCGACGCTCAAGTCAGAGGTGGCGAAACCCGACAGGACTATAAAGATACCAGGCGTTTCCCCCTGGAA
GCTCCCTCGTGCGCTCTCCTGTTCCGACCCTGCCGCTTACCGGATACCTGTCCGCCTTTCTCCCTTCGGG
AAGCGTGGCGCTTTCTCATAGCTCACGCTGTAGGTATCTCAGTTCGGTGTAGGTCGTTCGCTCCAAGCTG
GGCTGTGTGCACGAACCCCCCGTTCAGCCCGACCGCTGCGCCTTATCCGGTAACTATCGTCTTGAGTCCA
ACCCGGTAAGACACGACTTATCGCCACTGGCAGCAGCCACTGGTAACAGGATTAGCAGAGCGAGGTATGT
AGGCGGTGCTACAGAGTTCTTGAAGTGGTGGCCTAACTACGGCTACACTAGAAGAACAGTATTTGGTATC
TGCGCTCTGCTGAAGCCAGTTACCTTCGGAAAAAGAGTTGGTAGCTCTTGATCCGGCAAACAAACCACCG
CTGGTAGCGGTGGTTTTTTTGTTTGCAAGCAGCAGATTACGCGCAGAAAAAAAGGATCTCAAGAAGATCC
TTTGATCTTTTCTACGGGGTCTGACGCTCAGTGGAACGAAAACTCACGTTAAGGGATTTTGGTCATGAGA
TTATCAAAAAGGATCTTCACCTAGATCCTTTTAAATTAAAAATGAAGTTTTAAATCAATCTAAAGTATAT
ATGAGTAAACTTGGTCTGACAGTTACCAATGCTTAATCAGTGAGGCACCTATCTCAGCGATCTGTCTATT
TCGTTCATCCATAGTTGCCTGACTCCCCGTCGTGTAGATAACTACGATACGGGAGGGCTTACCATCTGGC
CCCAGTGCTGCAATGATACCGCGAGACCCACGCTCACCGGCTCCAGATTTATCAGCAATAAACCAGCCAG
CCGGAAGGGCCGAGCGCAGAAGTGGTCCTGCAACTTTATCCGCCTCCATCCAGTCTATTAATTGTTGCCG
GGAAGCTAGAGTAAGTAGTTCGCCAGTTAATAGTTTGCGCAACGTTGTTGCCATTGCTACAGGCATCGTG
GTGTCACGCTCGTCGTTTGGTATGGCTTCATTCAGCTCCGGTTCCCAACGATCAAGGCGAGTTACATGAT
CCCCCATGTTGTGCAAAAAAGCGGTTAGCTCCTTCGGTCCTCCGATCGTTGTCAGAAGTAAGTTGGCCGC
AGTGTTATCACTCATGGTTATGGCAGCACTGCATAATTCTCTTACTGTCATGCCATCCGTAAGATGCTTT
TCTGTGACTGGTGAGTACTCAACCAAGTCATTCTGAGAATAGTGTATGCGGCGACCGAGTTGCTCTTGCC
CGGCGTCAATACGGGATAATACCGCGCCACATAGCAGAACTTTAAAAGTGCTCATCATTGGAAAACGTTC
TTCGGGGCGAAAACTCTCAAGGATCTTACCGCTGTTGAGATCCAGTTCGATGTAACCCACTCGTGCACCC
AACTGATCTTCAGCATCTTTTACTTTCACCAGCGTTTCTGGGTGAGCAAAAACAGGAAGGCAAAATGCCG
CAAAAAAGGGAATAAGGGCGACACGGAAATGTTGAATACTCATACTCTTCCTTTTTCAATATTATTGAAG
CATTTATCAGGGTTATTGTCTCATGAGCGGATACATATTTGAATGTATTTAGAAAAATAAACAAATAGGG
GTTCCGCGCACATTTCCCCGAAAAGTGCCACCTGACGTCGACGGATCGGGAGATCTCCCGATCCCCTATG
GTGCACTCTCAGTACAATCTGCTCTGATGCCGCATAGTTAAGCCAGTATCTGCTCCCTGCTTGTGTGTTG
GAGGTCGCTGAGTAGTGCGCGAGCAAAATTTAAGCTACAACAAGGCAAGGCTTGACCGACAATTGCATGA
AGAATCTGCTTAGGGTTAGGCGTTTTGCGCTGCTTCGCGATGTACGGGCCAGATATACGCGTTGACATTG
ATTATTGACTAGTTATTAATAGTAATCAATTACGGGGTCATTAGTTCATAGCCCATATATGGAGTTCCGC
GTTACATAACTTACGGTAAATGGCCCGCCTGGCTGACCGCCCAACGACCCCCGCCCATTGACGTCAATAA
TGACGTATGTTCCCATAGTAACGCCAATAGGGACTTTCCATTGACGTCAATGGGTGGAGTATTTACGGTA
AACTGCCCACTTGGCAGTACATCAAGTGTATCATATGCCAAGTACGCCCCCTATTGACGTCAATGACGGT
AAATGGCCCGCCTGGCATTATGCCCAGTACATGACCTTATGGGACTTTCCTACTTGGCAGTACATCTACG
TATTAGTCATCGCTATTACCATGGTGATGCGGTTTTGGCAGTACATCAATGGGCGTGGATAGCGGTTTGA
CTCACGGGGATTTCCAAGTCTCCACCCCATTGACGTCAATGGGAGTTTGTTTTGGCACCAAAATCAACGG
GACTTTCCAAAATGTCGTAACAACTCCGCCCCATTGACGCAAATGGGCGGTAGGCGTGTACGGTGGGAGG
TCTATATAAGCAGAGCTCTCTGGCTAACTAGAGAACCCACTGCTTACTGGCTTATCGAAATTAATACGAC
TCACTATAGGGAGACCCAAGCTTGGTACCGAGCTCGGATCCACTAGTAACGGCCGCCAGTGTGCTGGAAT
TCTGCAGATCGCGAAGATGGCTGCTGGCTGCCTGCTGGCCTTGACTCTGACACTTTTCCAATCTTGGCTG
ATCGGCCCCTCGAGCGAGGAGCCCTTCCCTTCGCCCGTCACTATCAAGTCATGGGTGGATAAAATGCAGG
AAGACCTTGTCACACTGGCAAAGACAGCAAGTGGAGTGACTCAGCTTGCTGACATTTATGAAAAATACCA
AGATTTGTATACTGTGGAGCCAAATAATGCACGCCAACTGGTTGAAATTGCAGCTAGAGACATTGAGAAA
CTTCTGAGCAACAGATCTAAAGCCCTGGTGCGCCTGGCTATGGAAGCAGAGAAAGTCCAAGCCGCCCACC
AATGGAGGGAAGATTTTGCAAGCAACGAAGTTGTCTACTACAACGCTAAAGACGATCTTGATCCTGAAAG
AAATGAGAGTGAGTCAGGCAGCCAACGGATTAAACCTGTTTTCATCGAAGACGCTAATTTTGGACGCCAG
ATATCCTATCAACATGCAGCGGTCCATATTCCCACGGACATCTATGAGGGCTCAACCATAGTGTTAAACG
AACTCAACTGGACAAGTGCCTTAGATGAAGTTTTCAAAAGAAATCGAGATGAAGACCCTACATTGCTGTG
GCAAGTGTTTGGCAGCGCCACCGGCCTGGCCCGATATTATCCAGCTTCTCCGTGGGTGGATAACAGCAGA
ACTCCAAACAAGATCGATCTCTACGATGTACGCAGAAGACCATGGTACATCCAGGGAGCTGCATCCCCCA
AAGACATGCTCATTCTGGTGGACGTGAGTGGAAGTGTGAGCGGATTGACTCTGAAACTCATCCGGACATC
TGTCTCTGAGATGTTAGAAACCCTTTCCGATGATGATTTCGTGAATGTAGCTTCATTTAACAGCAATGCT
CAGGATGTGAGTTGTTTCCAGCACCTGGTTCAAGCGAATGTAAGGAACAAGAAGGTGCTGAAGGATGCGG
TGAATAACATCACAGCAAAGGGGATAACAGATTACAAGAAAGGCTTTAGCTTCGCGTTTGAACAGCTACT
TAATTATAATGTTTCCAGAGCCAATTGTAATAAGATCATCATGTTATTCACGGATGGAGGAGAAGAGAGA
GCCCAGGAGATATTTGCCAAGTACAATAAAGACAAAAAAGTCCGCGTGTTTACATTTTCTGTTGGTCAAC
ATAATTATGACAGAGGACCTATTCAGTGGATGGCTTGTGAAAACAAAGGTTATTATTATGAGATTCCCTC
TATTGGTGCAATAAGAATCAATACTCAGGAATATCTAGATGTTCTGGGAAGACCAATGGTTTTAGCCGGG
GACAAAGCAAAGCAAGTCCAGTGGACAAATGTGTATTTGGATGCTCTGGAGCTGGGACTTGTCATTACTG
GAACTCTACCGGTCTTCAACGTCACTGGCCAGTCTGAAAATAAGACTAACTTGAAGAACCAGTTGATTCT
TGGTGTGATGGGCGTTGATGTGTCTCTGGAAGATATTAAGAGATTGACACCACGTTTTACACTGTGCCCC
AACGGTTACTATTTTGCAATCGATCCTAATGGTTATGTCTTACTGCATCCAAATCTTCAGCCAAAGAACC
CCAAATCTCAGGAGCCGGTCACACTGGATTTTCTCGATGCTGAGTTAGAGAATGATATTAAAGTGGAGAT
TCGAAATAAAATGATAGACGGAGAAAGTGGAGAAAAAACATTCAGAACTCTGGTCAAATCTCAAGATGAG
AGATATATTGACAAAGGAAATCGAACATACACATGGACACCTGTCAATGGCACAGATTACAGTTTGGCCT
TGGTATTGCCAACCTACAGTTTTTACTATATAAAAGCCAAAATAGAAGAGACAATAACTCAGGCCAGATC
AAAAAAGGGGAAAATGAAGGATTCAGAAACCCTGAAGCCAGACAATTTTGAAGAATCTGGCTACACTTTC
ATAGCACCAAGGGAATACTGCAATGACCTGAAACCTTCAGATAATAACACTGAATTTCTTTTAAATTTCA
ATGAATTTATTGATAGGAAAACTCCAAACAACCCTTCCTGTAATACAGATTTGATTAATAGAATCTTGCT
GGATGCGGGTTTTACAAATGAACTTGTCCAAAATTATTGGAGTAAACAGAAAAATATCAAAGGAGTGAAG
GCACGCTTTGTGGTGACTGATGGCGGAATTACAAGAGTTTACCCCAAAGAGGCTGGAGAAAACTGGCAAG
AGAACCCAGAGACGTATGAGGACAGCTTCTACAAACGGAGCCTAGATAACGATAACTACGTTTTCACTGC
GCCCTACTTCAACAAAAGTGGACCTGGTGCCTATGAATCTGGAATTATGGTAAGCAAAGCTGTAGAACTG
TACATCCAAGGAAAACTTCTTAAGCCTGCAGTTGTGGGAATTAAAATTGACGTAAACTCCTGGATAGAAA
ATTTTACCAAAACTTCAATCAGGGATCCGTGTGCTGGTCCAGTTTGTGACTGCAAAAGAAACAGTGATGT
AATGGACTGTGTCATTCTAGATGATGGTGGATTTCTTCTGATGGCCAATCATGATGATTACACTAATCAG
ATTGGACGTTTTTTTGGAGAGATTGACCCGAGCATGATGAGACACCTGGTTAATATATCACTTTATGCAT
TCAATAAATCATATGACTATCAGTCTGTGTGTGATCCAGGGGCAGCACCAAAGCAAGGAGCAGGACATCG
CTCAGCCTATGTGCCATCAATTACAGACATACTCCAGATTGGCTGGTGGGCCACTGCTGCCGCCTGGTCT
ATTCTCCAGCAGCTACTCTTGAGTTTGACATTTCCACGGCTCCTTGAGGCAGTTGAAATGGAAGAGGATG
ACTTCACAGCTTCCCTGTCTAAGCAGAGCTGCATCACAGAACAAACTCAGTACTTCTTCAAGAACGATAC
TAAATCATTCAGTGGTTTACTGGACTGTGGAAACTGTTCCAGGATCTTTCATGTTGAGAAGCTTATGAAC
ACCAACCTAGTGTTCATAATGGTGGAGAGCAAGGGAACATGTCCGTGTGACACGCGGCTGCTCATGCAAG
CAGAACAGACTTCTGATGGTCCAGATCCTTGCGACATGGTTAAGCAGCCCAGATACCGAAAAGGACCTGA
TGTCTGCTTTGATAACAATGTGCTGGAGGATTATACCGACTGTGGTGGTGTTTCTGGATTAAACCCTTCC
TTATGGTCTATCTTTGGACTCCAATTTATACTCCTTTGGCTGGTATCTGGCAGCAGACACTATCTATGGT
GACCCTCTAAACCCATGATCTGCAACTTAATTCCATGCCCTGCCAAAACATGAGCCCTCAGTTACATTAA
AATAGAGCCCGTTGAAGAAGCTCCACAGAACCTTAGCTGGGCCTCTACCCTGATGTAACTGTGAGGCTTA
GATTCCTGACCATCGCTGGCTGCATGTCAGGGTGTTGGAAACTGAAACTCGTGTGAACATGCTGCATCAT
CTGTGTCCAACATCAAAGCAAAGCTCTACTCATTCTCTGTGGGAGGTTTGGGAGTTCGCTGTTGCACTGT
TGGAGATTACGTGGAAAAGGCTCCCCCACGCAGGCCTTATGAAAAGAAGCAGTCTTGACTTTGACCTAGC
ATTTCAACCTGCTGCAGTTTTACCAAGCCGAATTCCTGCAGCCCGGGGGATCCACTAGATCCATCACACT
GGCGGCCGCTCGAGCATGCATCTAGAGGGCCCTATTCTATAGTGTCACCTAAATGCTAGAGCTCGCTGAT
CAGCCTCGACTGTGCCTTCTAGTTGCCAGCCATCTGTTGTTTGCCCCTCCCCCGTGCCTTCCTTGACCCT
GGAAGGTGCCACTCCCACTGTCCTTTCCTAATAAAATGAGGAAATTGCATCGCATTGTCTGAGTAGGTGT
CATTCTATTCTGGGGGGTGGGGTGGGGCAGGACAGCAAGGGGGAGGATTGGGAAGACAATAGCAGGCATG
CTGGGGATGCGGTGGGCTCTATGGCTTCTGAGGCGGAAAGAACCAGCTGGGGCTCTAGGGGGTATCCCC
[124 nt withheld, positions 8680-8803]
C
[91 nt withheld, positions 8805-8895]
A
[49 nt withheld, positions 8897-8945]
CCTTTGACGTTGGAGTCCACGTTCTTT
[37 nt withheld, positions 8973-9009]
ACCCTATCTCGGTCTATTCTTTTGATTTATAAGGGATTTTGCCGATTTCGGCCTATTGGTTAAAAAATGA
GCTGATTTAACAAAAATTTAACGCGAATTAATTCTGTGGAATGTGTGTCAGTTAG
Features (pLannotate 1.2.2; 22 found; start..end, strand, type, name):
    384..1175    +  CDS            neo: KKA2_KLEPN - Also known as kan, nptII. Experimental evidence at protein level: Swiss-Prot protein existence level 1. Resistance to kanamycin, neomycin, paromomycin, ribostamycin, butirosin and gentamicin B. From Klebsiella pneumoniae.
   1199..1357    +  CDS            ble (fragment): BLE_KLEPN - Experimental evidence at protein level: Swiss-Prot protein existence level 1. Binding protein with a strong affinity to the bleomycin family of antibiotics. Binds to CL990; an antimitotic-antibiotic compound. From Klebsiella pneumoniae.
   1352..1473    +  polyA_signal   SV40 poly(A) signal: SV40 polyadenylation signal
   1546..1562    -  protein_bind   lac operator: The lac repressor binds to the lac operator to inhibit transcription in E. coli. This inhibition can be relieved by adding lactose or isopropyl-β-D-thiogalactopyranoside (IPTG). lac repressor encoded by lacI
   1570..1600    -  promoter       lac promoter: promoter for the E. coli lac operon
   1615..1636    -  protein_bind   CAP binding site: CAP binding activates transcription in the presence of cAMP. E. coli catabolite activator protein
   1649..1741    -  CDS            lacI (fragment): lac repressor; lacI; The lac repressor binds to the lac operator to inhibit transcription in E. coli. This inhibition can be relieved by adding lactose or isopropyl-β-D-thiogalactopyranoside (IPTG).
   1924..2512    -  rep_origin     ori: high-copy-number ColE1/pMB1/pBR322/pUC origin of replication
   2683..3543    -  CDS            AmpR: β-lactamase; bla; confers resistance to ampicillin, carbenicillin, and related antibiotics
   3544..3648    -  promoter       AmpR promoter: bla
   3707..3759    -  misc_feature   bom (fragment): basis of mobility region from pBR322
   3914..4293    +  enhancer       CMV enhancer: human cytomegalovirus immediate early enhancer
   4294..4497    +  promoter       CMV promoter: human cytomegalovirus (CMV) immediate early promoter
   4493..4526    +  LTR            5' LTR (truncated) (fragment): truncated 5' long terminal repeat (LTR) from HIV-1
   4542..4560    +  promoter       T7 promoter: promoter for bacteriophage T7 RNA polymerase
   4637..7909    +  CDS            Cacna2d1: CA2D1_RAT - Also known as Cacnl2a, Cchl2a. Experimental evidence at protein level: Swiss-Prot protein existence level 1. The alpha-2/delta subunit of voltage-dependent calcium channels regulates calcium current density and activation/inactivation kinetics of the calcium channel. Plays an important role in excitation- contraction coupling (By similarity). From Rattus norvegicus (Rat).
   8289..8318    -  misc_feature   MCS (fragment): pBluescript multiple cloning site
   8366..8384    -  promoter       SP6 promoter: promoter for bacteriophage SP6 RNA polymerase
   8410..8634    +  polyA_signal   bGH poly(A) signal: bovine growth hormone polyadenylation signal
   8638..8659    +  promoter       SV40 promoter (fragment): SV40 enhancer and early promoter
   8680..9108    +  rep_origin     f1 ori (sequence partly withheld): f1 bacteriophage origin of replication; arrow indicates direction of (+) strand synthesis
   9122..317     +  promoter       SV40 promoter (across the origin): SV40 enhancer and early promoter
