[The description below was written by a language model from this plasmid's Addgene catalogue record and pLannotate feature annotations shown in this document.]
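Description:
cacna2d1 pcDNA3 is a mammalian expression plasmid built on the pcDNA3 backbone and carrying the rat Cacna2d1 coding sequence, which encodes the alpha2delta-1 auxiliary subunit of voltage-gated calcium channels. The sequenced construct is about 9.1 kb. In bacteria it is maintained as a high-copy plasmid through a ColE1/pUC-type origin and is selected with ampicillin via the β-lactamase gene and its own promoter. An f1 origin is also present, which allows single-stranded DNA production. For selection in mammalian cells, an SV40 enhancer/early promoter drives the neomycin phosphotransferase gene, which is followed by an SV40 polyadenylation signal and permits G418 selection of stable lines.

The payload is a single open reading frame of roughly 3.3 kb, annotated as full-length rat alpha2delta-1. It lies downstream of the human CMV immediate early enhancer and promoter and is terminated by the bovine growth hormone polyadenylation signal. No epitope tag or fluorescent reporter is annotated, so the protein appears to be expressed untagged. T7 and SP6 promoters flank the insert in opposing orientations and can be used for in vitro transcription or as sequencing primer sites. A fragment of pBluescript polylinker sits downstream of the coding sequence, probably carried over from an earlier cloning vector. The insert was introduced by restriction cloning, but the record does not identify the cloning sites. Short annotated fragments such as the ble, lacI, bom and truncated HIV-1 LTR matches are small and appear to be backbone remnants or annotation hits rather than functional elements.

The stated purpose is expression of the rat alpha2delta-1 subunit. This subunit regulates calcium current density and channel activation and inactivation kinetics.
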