Addgene plasmid #206103: cacna2d1 pcDNA3
Purpose: expression of rat alpha2delta-1 calcium channel auxillary subunit
Depositing lab: Annette Dolphin.
Backbone
  Vector backbone: pcDNA3
  Backbone manufacturer: Invitrogen Life Technologies
  Backbone size w/o insert (bp): 5446
  Vector type: Mammalian Expression
Growth in bacteria
  Bacterial resistance: Ampicillin, 100 μg/mL
  Growth temperature: 37°C
  Growth strain: DH5alpha
  Copy number: High Copy
Gene/Insert
  Gene/Insert name: cacna2d1 (alt name: alpha2delta-1)
  Species: R. norvegicus (rat)
  Entrez Gene: Cacna2d1 (a.k.a. CCHLA2, Cacna2, DHSCCA)
  Promoter: CMV
  Cloning method: Restriction Enzyme; 5′ cloning site unknown (unknown if destroyed)
  Sequencing primers: 5′ CTGGCTAACTAGAGAACC; 3′ GCATTTAGGTGACACTATAG
Resource information
  A portion of this plasmid was derived from a plasmid made by: Kevin Campbell
Terms and licenses: Academic/Nonprofit Terms; Industry Terms: Not Available to Industry
How to cite: cacna2d1 pcDNA3 was a gift from Annette Dolphin (Addgene plasmid # 206103 ; http://n2t.net/addgene:206103 ; RRID:Addgene_206103)
